Addgene plasmid #218934: pTrcHisA-NLS-BFP-mEosEM
Purpose: Express the nuclear import substrate NLS-BFP-mEosEM.
Depositing lab: Siegfried Musser. Depositing organization: Texas A&M Health Science Center. Publication: Overlapping nuclear import and export paths unveiled by two-colour MINFLUX. Sau A, Schnorrenberg S, Huang Z, Bandyopadhyay D, Sharma A, Gurth CM, Dave S, Musser SM. Nature. 2025 Mar 19. doi: 10.1038/s41586-025-08738-0. PubMed 40108461.
Backbone
  Vector backbone: pTrcHisA
  Backbone size w/o insert (bp): 4414
  Total vector size (bp): 5753
  Vector type: Bacterial Expression
Growth in bacteria
  Bacterial resistance: Ampicillin, 100 μg/mL
  Growth temperature: 37°C
  Growth strain: DH5alpha
  Copy number: Unknown
Gene/Insert
  Gene/Insert name: BFP-mEosEM fusion protein
  Species: Aequorea victori, Lobophyllia hemprichii
  Insert size (bp): 1482
  Promoter: T7
  Tag / fusion protein: SV40 nuclear localization sequence (NLS) (N terminal on insert); 6xHis (C terminal on insert)
  Cloning method: Restriction Enzyme; 5′ cloning site XhoI (not destroyed); 3′ cloning site BamHI (not destroyed)
  Sequencing primers: 5′ trc promotor
Resource information
  A portion of this plasmid was derived from a plasmid made by: The template plasmid was pNLS-2xBFP (Addgene #176151), which was first reported in Chowdhury, et al. (2022) Nat. Cell Biol. 24:112-122. The mEosEM gene was a gift from P. Xu (Addgene ID#132708), which was first reported in Fu, et al. (2020) Nat. Meth. 17:55-58.
Terms and licenses: Academic/Nonprofit Terms; Industry Terms: Not Available to Industry
How to cite: pTrcHisA-NLS-BFP-mEosEM was a gift from Siegfried Musser (Addgene plasmid # 218934 ; http://n2t.net/addgene:218934 ; RRID:Addgene_218934)
