[The description below was written by a language model from this plasmid's Addgene catalogue record and pLannotate feature annotations shown in this document.]
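Description:
pTrcHisA-NLS-BFP-mEosEM is a bacterial expression plasmid of about 5.75 kb built on the pTrcHisA backbone and used to produce a recombinant nuclear import cargo in E. coli. It replicates from a ColE1/pMB1-type origin. A pBR322 bom region and only a fragment of rop are annotated alongside the origin, and the catalogue lists copy number as unknown. Selection is by ampicillin resistance through the bla gene and its own promoter. The plasmid also carries lacI under the lacIq promoter, which supplies enough repressor to keep the expression cassette off until it is induced with IPTG.

The insert is a fusion of roughly 1.5 kb cloned between XhoI and BamHI. It consists of an N-terminal SV40 nuclear localization sequence, a blue fluorescent protein derived from Aequorea victoria, the photoconvertible mEosEM derived from Lobophyllia hemprichii Eos, and a C-terminal 6xHis tag for affinity purification. The automated annotation labels the BFP as P4-3E, the mEosEM segment as its close relative mEos4b, and the His tag as a capTEV fragment.

The catalogue entry names T7 as the promoter, but the feature table shows the standard pTrcHis arrangement instead, and the listed sequencing primer also points to trc. That arrangement comprises a trc promoter with a lac operator, the rrnG antiterminator, and a translation-enhancing minicistron upstream of the coding sequence. The 5S rRNA segment and the rrnB T1 and T2 terminators lie downstream.

The stated purpose is to express NLS-BFP-mEosEM as a nuclear import substrate. The associated work tracked import and export paths through nuclear pores by two-colour MINFLUX, an application for which a photoconvertible label is suited.
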