Features (pLannotate 1.2.2; 19 found; start..end, strand, type, name):
     16..93      +  promoter       lacIq promoter: lacI (mutant); In the lacIq allele, a single base change in the promoter boosts expression of the lacI gene about 10-fold.
     94..1176    +  CDS            lacI: lac repressor; lacI; The lac repressor binds to the lac operator to inhibit transcription in E. coli. This inhibition can be relieved by adding lactose or isopropyl-β-D-thiogalactopyranoside (IPTG).
   1218..1235    +  promoter       tet promoter (fragment): E. coli promoter for tetracycline efflux protein gene
   1231..1332    -  CDS            yciV (fragment): RNAAM_ECOLI - Also known as trpH From Escherichia coli (strain K12).
   1408..1437    +  promoter       trc promoter: strong E. coli promoter; hybrid between the trp and lac UV5 promoters
   1445..1461    +  protein_bind   lac operator: The lac repressor binds to the lac operator to inhibit transcription in E. coli. This inhibition can be relieved by adding lactose or isopropyl-β-D-thiogalactopyranoside (IPTG). lac repressor encoded by lacI
   1478..1547    +  misc_feature   rrnG antiterminator: antiterminator from the E. coli rrnG leader region (Berg et al., 1989)
   1598..1624    +  CDS            minicistron: synthetic cistron containing a ribosome binding site (Shine-Dalgarno sequence), for enhancing the bacterial expression of a downstream cistron (Schoner, 1997) This first cistron should terminate 3 bp upstream of the ATG for the second cistron.
   1670..2383    +  CDS            P4-3E: P4-3E is a basic (constitutively fluorescent) blue fluorescent protein published in 1998, derived from Aequorea victoria.
   2396..3076    +  CDS            mEos4b: fixation-resistant truly monomeric green-to-red photoswitchable fluorescent protein (Paez-Segala et al., 2015) derived from mEos2
   3092..3109    +  CDS            capTEV™ (fragment): composite tag for in vivo biotinylation, TEV protease cleavage, and 6xHis tagging
   3202..3317    +  ncRNA          5S rRNA: Accession: RF00001 - 5S ribosomal RNA
   3321..3407    +  terminator     rrnB T1 terminator: Escherichia coli rrnB; transcription terminator T1 from the E. coli rrnB gene
   3499..3526    +  terminator     rrnB T2 terminator: transcription terminator T2 from the E. coli rrnB gene
   3545..3636    +  promoter       AmpR promoter: bla
   3637..4497    +  CDS            AmpR: β-lactamase; bla; confers resistance to ampicillin, carbenicillin, and related antibiotics
   4668..5256    +  rep_origin     ori: high-copy-number ColE1/pMB1/pBR322/pUC origin of replication
   5442..5582    -  misc_feature   bom: basis of mobility region from pBR322
   5684..5724    -  CDS            rop (fragment): Rop protein, which maintains plasmids at low copy number; rop
>Addgene plasmid #218934 | pTrcHisA-NLS-BFP-mEosEM | addgene full sequence | sequence record 468949 | Addgene NGS Result
GCATGCATTTACGTTGACACCATCGAATGGTGCAAAACCTTTCGCGGTATGGCATGATAGCGCCCGGAAG
AGAGTCAATTCAGGGTGGTGAATGTGAAACCAGTAACGTTATACGATGTCGCAGAGTATGCCGGTGTCTC
TTATCAGACCGTTTCCCGCGTGGTGAACCAGGCCAGCCACGTTTCTGCGAAAACGCGGGAAAAAGTGGAA
GCGGCGATGGCGGAGCTGAATTACATTCCCAACCGCGTGGCACAACAACTGGCGGGCAAACAGTCGTTGC
TGATTGGCGTTGCCACCTCCAGTCTGGCCCTGCACGCGCCGTCGCAAATTGTCGCGGCGATTAAATCTCG
CGCCGATCAACTGGGTGCCAGCGTGGTGGTGTCGATGGTAGAACGAAGCGGCGTCGAAGCCTGTAAAGCG
GCGGTGCACAATCTTCTCGCGCAACGCGTCAGTGGGCTGATCATTAACTATCCGCTGGATGACCAGGATG
CCATTGCTGTGGAAGCTGCCTGCACTAATGTTCCGGCGTTATTTCTTGATGTCTCTGACCAGACACCCAT
CAACAGTATTATTTTCTCCCATGAAGACGGTACGCGACTGGGCGTGGAGCATCTGGTCGCATTGGGTCAC
CAGCAAATCGCGCTGTTAGCGGGCCCATTAAGTTCTGTCTCGGCGCGTCTGCGTCTGGCTGGCTGGCATA
AATATCTCACTCGCAATCAAATTCAGCCGATAGCGGAACGGGAAGGCGACTGGAGTGCCATGTCCGGTTT
TCAACAAACCATGCAAATGCTGAATGAGGGCATCGTTCCCACTGCGATGCTGGTTGCCAACGATCAGATG
GCGCTGGGCGCAATGCGCGCCATTACCGAGTCCGGGCTGCGCGTTGGTGCGGATATCTCGGTAGTGGGAT
ACGACGATACCGAAGACAGCTCATGTTATATCCCGCCGTTAACCACCATCAAACAGGATTTTCGCCTGCT
GGGGCAAACCAGCGTGGACCGCTTGCTGCAACTCTCTCAGGGCCAGGCGGTGAAGGGCAATCAGCTGTTG
CCCGTCTCACTGGTGAAAAGAAAAACCACCCTGGCGCCCAATACGCAAACCGCCTCTCCCCGCGCGTTGG
CCGATTCATTAATGCAGCTGGCACGACAGGTTTCCCGACTGGAAAGCGGGCAGTGAGCGCAACGCAATTA
ATGTAAGTTAGCGCGAATTGATCTGGTTTGACAGCTTATCATCGACTGCACGGTGCACCAATGCTTCTGG
CGTCAGGCAGCCATCGGAAGCTGTGGTATGGCTGTGCAGGTCGTAAATCACTGCATAATTCGTGTCGCTC
AAGGCGCACTCCCGTTCTGGATAATGTTTTTTGCGCCGACATCATAACGGTTCTGGCAAATATTCTGAAA
TGAGCTGTTGACAATTAATCATCCGGCTCGTATAATGTGTGGAATTGTGAGCGGATAACAATTTCACACA
GGAAACAGCGCCGCTGAGAAAAAGCGAAGCGGCACTGCTCTTTAACAATTTATCAGACAATCTGTGTGGG
CACTCGACCGGAATTATCGATTAACTTTATTATTAAAAATTAAAGAGGTATATATTAATGTATCGATTAA
ATAAGGAGGAATAAACCATGAGACTCGAGCCTCCAAAGAAGAAAAGAAAGGTCGACAGCGCGAGCAAAGG
AGAAGAACTCTTCACTGGAGTTGTCCCAATTCTTGTTGAATTAGATGGTGATGTTAATGGGCACAAATTT
TCTGTCAGTGGAGAGGGTGAAGGTGATGCAACATACGGAAAACTTACCCTTAAATTTATTTGCACTACTG
GAAAACTACCTGTTCCATGGCCAACACTTGTCACTACTTTCACTCATGGTGTTCAGTGCTTTTCAAGATA
CCCGGATCATATGAAACGGCATGACTTTTTCAAGAGTGCCATGCCCGAAGGTTATGTACAGGAAAGAACT
ATATTTTTCAAAGATGACGGGAACTACAAGACACGTGCTGAAGTCAAGTTTGAAGGTGATACCCTTGTTA
ATAGAATCGAGTTAAAAGGTATTGATTTTAAAGAAGATGGAAACATTCTTGGGCACAAATTGGAATACAA
CTATAACTCACACAATGTATACATCATGGCAGACAAACAAAAGAATGGAATCAAAGCTAACTTCAAAATT
AGACACAACATTGAAGATGGATGCGTTCAACTAGCAGACCATTATCAACAAAATACTCCAATTGGCGATG
GCCCTGTCCTTTTACCAGACAACCATTACCTGTCCACACAATCTGCCCTTTCGAAAGATCCCAACGAAAA
GAGAGACCACATGGTCCTTCTTGAGTTTGTAACAGCTGCTGGGATTACACATGGCATGGATGAACTATAC
AAAGGATGCGCTAGCATGGTGAGTGCGATTAAGCCAGACATGAGGATCAAACTCCGTATGGAAGGCAACG
TAAACGGGCACCACTTTGTGATCGACGGAGAAGGTACAGGCAAGCCTTATGAGGGAAAACAGACCATGGA
TCTTGAAGTCAAAGAGGGCGGACCTCTGCCTTTTGCCTTTGATATCCTGACCACTGCATTCCATTACGGC
AACAGGGTATTCGTGAAATATCCAGACAACATACAAGACTATTTTAAGCAGTCGTTTCCTAAGGGGTATT
CGTGGGAACGAAGCATGACTTTCGAAGACGGGGGCATTTGCAATGCCAGAAACGACATAACAATGGAAGG
GGACACTTTCTATAATAAAGTTCGATTTTATGGTACCAACTTTCCCGCCAATGGTCCAGTTATGCAGAAG
AAGACGCTGAAATGGGAGCCCTCCACTGAGAAAATGTATGTGCGTGATGGAGTGCTGACGGGTGATATTG
AGATGGCTTTGTTGCTTGAAGGAGGTGCCCATTACCGATGTGACTTCAGAACTACTTACAAAGCTAAGGA
GAAGGGTGTCAAGTTACCAGGCGCCCACTTTGTGGACCACGCCATTGAGATTTTAAGCCATGACAAAGAT
TACAACAAGGTTAAGCTGTATGAGCATGCTGTTGCTCATTCTGGATTGCCTGACAATGCCAGACGAGGAT
CCTGCGAGCTCCATCATCATCATCATCATTGAAAGCTTGGCTGTTTTGGCGGATGAGAGAAGATTTTCAG
CCTGATACAGATTAAATCAGAACGCAGAAGCGGTCTGATAAAACAGAATTTGCCTGGCGGCAGTAGCGCG
GTGGTCCCACCTGACCCCATGCCGAACTCAGAAGTGAAACGCCGTAGCGCCGATGGTAGTGTGGGGTCTC
CCCATGCGAGAGTAGGGAACTGCCAGGCATCAAATAAAACGAAAGGCTCAGTCGAAAGACTGGGCCTTTC
GTTTTATCTGTTGTTTGTCGGTGAACGCTCTCCTGAGTAGGACAAATCCGCCGGGAGCGGATTTGAACGT
TGCGAAGCAACGGCCCGGAGGGTGGCGGGCAGGACGCCCGCCATAAACTGCCAGGCATCAAATTAAGCAG
AAGGCCATCCTGACGGATGGCCTTTTTGCGTTTCTACAAACTCTTTTGTTTATTTTTCTAAATACATTCA
AATATGTATCCGCTCATGAGACAATAACCCTGATAAATGCTTCAATAATATTGAAAAAGGAAGAGTATGA
GTATTCAACATTTCCGTGTCGCCCTTATTCCCTTTTTTGCGGCATTTTGCCTTCCTGTTTTTGCTCACCC
AGAAACGCTGGTGAAAGTAAAAGATGCTGAAGATCAGTTGGGTGCACGAGTGGGTTACATCGAACTGGAT
CTCAACAGCGGTAAGATCCTTGAGAGTTTTCGCCCCGAAGAACGTTTTCCAATGATGAGCACTTTTAAAG
TTCTGCTATGTGGCGCGGTATTATCCCGTGTTGACGCCGGGCAAGAGCAACTCGGTCGCCGCATACACTA
TTCTCAGAATGACTTGGTTGAGTACTCACCAGTCACAGAAAAGCATCTTACGGATGGCATGACAGTAAGA
GAATTATGCAGTGCTGCCATAACCATGAGTGATAACACTGCGGCCAACTTACTTCTGACAACGATCGGAG
GACCGAAGGAGCTAACCGCTTTTTTGCACAACATGGGGGATCATGTAACTCGCCTTGATCGTTGGGAACC
GGAGCTGAATGAAGCCATACCAAACGACGAGCGTGACACCACGATGCCTGTAGCAATGGCAACAACGTTG
CGCAAACTATTAACTGGCGAACTACTTACTCTAGCTTCCCGGCAACAATTAATAGACTGGATGGAGGCGG
ATAAAGTTGCAGGACCACTTCTGCGCTCGGCCCTTCCGGCTGGCTGGTTTATTGCTGATAAATCTGGAGC
CGGTGAGCGTGGGTCTCGCGGTATCATTGCAGCACTGGGGCCAGATGGTAAGCCCTCCCGTATCGTAGTT
ATCTACACGACGGGGAGTCAGGCAACTATGGATGAACGAAATAGACAGATCGCTGAGATAGGTGCCTCAC
TGATTAAGCATTGGTAACTGTCAGACCAAGTTTACTCATATATACTTTAGATTGATTTAAAACTTCATTT
TTAATTTAAAAGGATCTAGGTGAAGATCCTTTTTGATAATCTCATGACCAAAATCCCTTAACGTGAGTTT
TCGTTCCACTGAGCGTCAGACCCCGTAGAAAAGATCAAAGGATCTTCTTGAGATCCTTTTTTTCTGCGCG
TAATCTGCTGCTTGCAAACAAAAAAACCACCGCTACCAGCGGTGGTTTGTTTGCCGGATCAAGAGCTACC
AACTCTTTTTCCGAAGGTAACTGGCTTCAGCAGAGCGCAGATACCAAATACTGTCCTTCTAGTGTAGCCG
TAGTTAGGCCACCACTTCAAGAACTCTGTAGCACCGCCTACATACCTCGCTCTGCTAATCCTGTTACCAG
TGGCTGCTGCCAGTGGCGATAAGTCGTGTCTTACCGGGTTGGACTCAAGACGATAGTTACCGGATAAGGC
GCAGCGGTCGGGCTGAACGGGGGGTTCGTGCACACAGCCCAGCTTGGAGCGAACGACCTACACCGAACTG
AGATACCTACAGCGTGAGCTATGAGAAAGCGCCACGCTTCCCGAAGGGAGAAAGGCGGACAGGTATCCGG
TAAGCGGCAGGGTCGGAACAGGAGAGCGCACGAGGGAGCTTCCAGGGGGAAACGCCTGGTATCTTTATAG
TCCTGTCGGGTTTCGCCACCTCTGACTTGAGCGTCGATTTTTGTGATGCTCGTCAGGGGGGCGGAGCCTA
TGGAAAAACGCCAGCAACGCGGCCTTTTTACGGTTCCTGGCCTTTTGCTGGCCTTTTGCTCACATGTTCT
TTCCTGCGTTATCCCCTGATTCTGTGGATAACCGTATTACCGCCTTTGAGTGAGCTGATACCGCTCGCCG
CAGCCGAACGACCGAGCGCAGCGAGTCAGTGAGCGAGGAAGCGGAAGAGCGCCTGATGCGGTATTTTCTC
CTTACGCATCTGTGCGGTATTTCACACCGCATATGGTGCACTCTCAGTACAATCTGCTCTGATGCCGCAT
AGTTAAGCCAGTATACACTCCGCTATCGCTACGTGACTGGGTCATGGCTGCGCCCCGACACCCGCCAACA
CCCGCTGACGCGCCCTGACGGGCTTGTCTGCTCCCGGCATCCGCTTACAGACAAGCTGTGACCGTCTCCG
GGAGCTGCATGTGTCAGAGGTTTTCACCGTCATCACCGAAACGCGCGAGGCAGCAGATCAATTCGCGCGC
GAAGGCGAAGCG
